>Addgene plasmid #215274 | GB4808 | addgene full sequence | sequence record 440597 | Addgene NGS Result
GGAGACTAGAGCCAAGCTGATCTCCTTTGCCCCGGAGATCACCATGGACGACTTTCTCTATCTCTACGAT
CTAGGAAGAAAGTTCGACGGAGAAGGTGACGATACCATGTTCACCACCGATAATGAGAAGATTAGCCTCT
TCAATTTCAGAAAGAATGCTGACCCACAGATGGTTAGAGAGGCCTACGCGGCAGGTCTGATCAAGACGAT
CTACCCGAGTAATAATCTCCAGGAGATCAAATACCTTCCCAAGAAGGTTAAAGATGCAGTCAAAAGATTC
AGGACTAACTGCATCAAGAACACAGAGAAAGATATATTTCTCAAGATCAGAAGTACTATTCCAGTATGGA
CGATTCAAGGCTTGCTTCATAAACCAAGGCAAGTAATAGAGATTGGAGTCTCTAAGAAAGTAGTTCCTAC
TGAATCAAAGGCCATGGAGTCAAAAATTCAGATCGAGGATCTAACAGAACTCGCCGTGAAGACTGGCGAA
CAGTTCATACAGAGTCTTTTACGACTCAATGACAAGAAGAAAATCTTCGTCAACATGGTGGAGCACGACA
CTCTCGTCTACTCCAAGAATATCAAAGATACAGTCTCAGAAGACCAAAGGGCTATTGAGACTTTTCAACA
AAGGGTAATATCGGGAAACCTCCTCGGATTCCATTGCCCAGCTATCTGTCACTTCATCAAAAGGACAGTA
GAAAAGGAAGGTGGCACCTACAAATGCCATCATTGCGATAAAGGAAAGGCTATCGTTCAAGATGCCCCTG
CCGACAGTGGTCCCAAAGATGGACCCCCACCCACGAGGAGCATCGTGGAAAAAGAAGACGTTCCAACCAC
GTCTTCAAAGCAAGTGGATTGATGTGATATCTCCACTGACGTAAGGGATGACGCACAATCCCACTATCCT
TCGCAAGACCCTTCCTCTATATAAGGAAGTTCATTTCATTTGGAGAGGACTCCGGTATTTTTACAACAAT
TACCACAACAAAACAAACAACAAACAACATTACAATTTACTATTCTAGTCGAAATGAACTCAAGTAAAAA
TCCTCCTTCTACTCTCCTTGATGTTTTCTTGGATACCGCAAGAAACTTGGATACAGCAAGCAGAAATGTG
CTCGAGTGTGGTGAACATCGATGGAGTTACAGAGAACTGGATACAGTGTCCTCAGCTCTCGCCCAGCATC
TTCGATACACGGTGGGGCTGTCCCCTACTGTCGCAGTGATCAGCGAGAATCACCCGTACATATTGGCCCT
CATGCTCGCTGTATGGAAATTGGGCGGTACCTTCGCTCCGATAGATGTCCACAGCCCTGCAGAACTGGTT
GCCGGGATGCTTAACATAGTCTCACCGTCTTGCCTGGTCATCCCGTCATCAGACGTAACAAACCAGACCC
TTGCATGTGATCTTAACATTCCAGTGGTTGCATTTCATCCTCACCAAAGCACAATCCCGGAACTGAACAA
AAAGTACCTGACGGACAGTCAAATCAGCCCTGATCTCCCATTCCCCGATCCCAACCGTCCGGCTCTTTAC
CTGTTCACTTCTTCTGCTACGAGTAGATCCAACTTGAAGTGCGTGCCCCTGACCCACACCTTCATACTGA
GAAATAGCCTGTCAAAGAGGGCCTGGTGCAAAAGAATGAGGCCAGAAACAGATTTCGATGGTATAAGGGT
TTTAGGATGGGCACCATGGAGTCATGTTCTGGCTCACATGCAAGATATAGGGCCCCTTACACTCCTGAAT
GCTGGATGTTACGTCTTTGCAACGACACCGAGCACATATCCAACCGAGTTGAAGGACGATAGGGATGTCA
TTTCTTGCGCCGCAAATGCAGTTATGTACAAGGGGGTTAAGTCCTTCGCCTGTCTCCCGTTTGTGCTGGG
AGGCCTTAAGGCCCTGTGTGAGTCCGAGCCGTCCGTCAAAGCACAATTACAGGTCGAGGAGCGAGCACAG
TTGTTAAAGAGCTTACAACACATGAAGATTCTTGAATGTGGTGGCGCTATGCTCGAAGTTTCAGTGGCTT
CTTGGGCTATCGAGAATCGTATTCCCATTAGTATAGGAATCGGTATGACCGAAACTGGCGGAGCCTTGTT
CGCTGGACCCGTTCAAGCAATCCAAACGGGATTTAGTTCAGAGGACAAGTTTATTGAGGATGCCACATAT
CTCCTTGTCAAAGACGATTACGAGTCACACGCAGAAGAGGACATCAATGAAGGCGAACTGGTTGTTAAAA
GCCGAATGCTGCCAAGGGGTTATCTGGGGTATAACGATCCATCCTTCTCAGTGGACGATGCAGGGTGGGT
TACCTTCAAAACAGGCGACAGGTACTCCGTGACCCCGGATGGTAAGTTTTCTTGGTTAGGAAGGAATACA
GACTTTATACAGATGACAAGCGGTGAGACTCTCGATCCCAGGCCCATCGAAAGTTTGCTTTGCGAGTCCT
CCCTTATATCAAGAGCCTGTGTAATAGGCGATAAGTTCCTGAATGGGCCCGCCACAGCAGTGTGTGCCAT
AATAGAATTGGAGCCGACTACGGTAGAGAAAGGTCAGGCCCATAGCAGGGACATAGCCCGAATTTTTGCC
CCCATAAACCGTGATTTGCCTCCTCCTTTAAGAATCGCCTGGAGCCACGTCCTCGTGCTCCAACCCAGTG
AAAAAATACCGATGACCAAAAAAGGAACGATCTTCCGTAAGAAGATCGAACAAGTCTTTGGTAGTGCACT
TGGTGGGTCCTCAGGTGACAATTCCCAAGCAACCACTGATGCATCAGTCGTCCGTCGAGATGAACTGTCA
AACACTGTTAAGCATATCATATCACGTGTTCTGGGCGTGAGCGACGACGAGTTGCTGTGGACTCTCTCAT
TTGCCGAACTTGGAATGACCTCCGCCCTTGCAACGAGAATTGCCAATGAATTGAATGAGGTTTTAGTAGG
GGTCAATCTGCCTATCAATGCATGTTATATACACGTTGACTTACCATCCCTGTCAAATGCAGTATATGCC
AAACTGGCTCACTTGAAACTCCCTGACAGAACACCAGAGCCGCGTAAGGCACCGGTTGAGAATCCTGGCG
GAAAAGAGATCGTAATAGTGGGACAAGCATTTAGACTTCCAGGCTCTATTAATGACGTGGCTAGTCTCCG
TGACGCTTTTCTGGCCCGTCAAGCAAGTTCAATCATTACAGAAATACCACCAGACAGATGGGATCACGCA
TCCTTCTACCCGAAGGACATACGTTTCAACAAGGCCGGCTTAGTGGACATTGCTAACTACGACCACAGTT
TCTTCGGCTTGACGGCTACAGAAGCTCTTTACTTATCTCCGACCATGAGACTCGCCCTGGAAGTTAGTTT
TGAGGCCCTTGAGAACGCAAACATTCCGGTTTCTCAGCTGAAGGGGTCACAAACAGCTGTCTACGTTGCT
ACCACGGATGACGGGTTCGAGACTCTCTTAAATGCAGAGGCTGGGTACGACGCTTACACCCGATTCTACG
GTACGGGGCGTGCAGCTTCCACGGCATCCGGCAGGATCTCATACCTGCTTGACGTTCATGGACCCAGTAT
AACTGTGGACACGGCATGTAGTGGAGGGGCTGTTTGCATTGATCAAGCTATAGACTACCTGCAATCCAGT
TCAGCCGCTGATACCGCCATCATTTGTGCTTCTAATACTCATTGCTGGCCAGGATCATTCATGTTTCTGA
GCGCCCAGGGTATGGTAAGCTCCGGCGGACGATGCGCTACTTTCACGACCGATGCCGACGGCTACGTACC
TAGCGAGGGTGCAGTCGCCTTCATTCTTAAAACACGTGAAGCAGCTATGAGGGACAAAGACACAATTCTG
GCTACCATCAAAGCAACACAAATTTCTCATAATGGTAGGTCCCAGGGATTAGTCGCCCCCAATGTAAATT
CCCAAGCCGACTTGCATAGAAGCCTGCTCCAAAAAGCCGGGCTTTCACCGGCCGACATTCATTTCATCGA
GGCACACGGAACTGGAACCTCCCTCGGAGATCTGTCCGAGATCCAAGCTATAAATGATGCATATACGAGC
TCACAACCTCGAACGGCCGGCCCGCTGATCGTTTCTGCAAGCAAGACAGTGATAGGACACACTGAACCAG
CCGGTCCGTTGGTGGGGATGCTGTCAGTACTGAACTCCTTTAAAGAGGGGGCCGTCCCTGGTTTGGCACA
CTTGACCGCCGATAACCTGAATCCCGCTCTTGATTGCAGCAGTGTTCCGTTACTCATACCTTACCAGCCC
GTTCACCTGGCAGCCCCCAAGCCTCATCGTGCTGCTGTAATGTCATATGGATTCTCTGGCACCCTCGGTG
GGATCGTGCTGGAGGCACCAGATGAGGAAAGACTCGAAGAGGAACCTCCTAATGACAAACCTATGTTGTT
TGTAGTTAGTGCAAAAACACATACTGCATTAATAGAATATCTCGGCCGATACCTTGAATTCCTCTTGCAG
GCAAATCCACAAGACTTCTGCGATATTTGTTATACTTCATGCGTTGGGCGTGAACATTATCGATACAGAT
TCGCATGCGTAGCCAACGACATGGAGGATTTAATAGGACAATTGCAGAAGCGTTTAGGCTCTAAGGTCCC
ACCGAAACCTTCCTACAAAAGAGGGGCCCTTGCATTCGCCTTCAGCGGTCAGGGCACACAGTTCCGAGGG
ATGGCTACCGAGCTCGCAAAAGCCTATTCCGGATTCCGAAAAATAGTCTCTGATCTCGCTAAGAGGGCAA
GTGAACTCTCAGGTCACGCTATTGATCGATTTTTGTTAGCTTACGATATTGGGGCTGAAAACGTCGCCCC
GGATAGCGAGGCTGATCAAATATGTATCTTCGTATATCAATGTAGCGTGCTTCGTTGGCTTCAGACAATG
GGCATTAGACCATCTGCTGTTATAGGGCACTCCCTCGGTGAGATTAGCGCTTCTGTCGCCGCCGGTGCAT
TGTCTCTGGACTCTGCACTGGACCTTGTTATCAGTCGAGCTCGACTGTTAAGGAGCTCTACCAATGCACC
CGCCGGTATGGCAGCCATGTCAGCATCACAGGACGAAGTTGTTGAGTTGATTGGGAAATTAGACCTTGAT
AAAGCAAATTCACTCTCTGTTTCTGTTATCAATGGTCCTCAGAATACGGTAGTAAGCGGTTCTTCAGCAG
CCATTGAAAGTATAGTCGCACTGGCCAAAGGGCGAAAGATAAAAGCAAGTGCTCTCAACATCAACCAAGC
CTTCCACTCTCCCTACGTAGATTCTGCAGTACCAGGTTTGCGTGCTTGGTCAGAGAAGCATATTTCCTCT
GCTAGACCATTACAGATCCCCCTGTACTCTACACTCCTTGGCGCCCAAGTAAGTGAGGGACAAATGCTGA
ATCCGGATCATTGGGTAGATCACGCAAGAAAACCTGTCCAATTCGCTCAGGCCGCCACCATTATGAAAGA
AAGCTTTACCGGAGTAATCATTGACATAGGTCCTCAAGTAGTTGCTTGGAGTTTGCTGCTCTCAAACGGA
CTGACATCAGTTACCGCTCTCGCCGCAAAGCGAGGACGATCACAGCAGGTTGCCTTCCTTAGTGCTCTTG
CAGATTTATACCAAGACTATGGTGTCGTGCCTGACTTTGTGGGATTATACGCTCAACAGGAGGACGCCAG
TCGTTTAAAGAAAACCGATATTCTGACCTATCCTTTCCAAAGGGTGAGAAGGTATCCATCTTTCATCCCG
AGTCGTAGGGCACCTACTCATGCCCATGTCCAAGATGAGGAAACATTGTCATCTGGATCTTCCACACCCA
CATTGGAGAATACAGATCTCGACTCCGGTAAAGAGTCTTTGATGGGACCCACACGTGGCCTTCTTCGAGT
AGACGATCTGAGAGACAGTATCGTTTCTTCTGTAAAGGATGTACTGGAGCTGAAATCAAATGAGGACTTG
GACTTGTCCGAGTCCTTGAACGCATTGGGAATGGACAGTATTATGTTCGCTCAATTACGTAAAAGGATAG
GGGAGGGACTCGGGTTATCCGTCCCGATGGTATTCCTGTCTGACGCCTTCTCAATCGGCGAGATGGTTAG
TAACCTTGTAGAACAGGCAGAGGCTAGTGAGGACAACTGAGCTTGGAATGGATCTTCGATCCCGATCGTT
CAAACATTTGGCAATAAAGTTTCTTAAGATTGAATCCTGTTGCCGGTCTTGCGACGATTATCATATAATT
TCTGTTGAATTACGTTAAGCATGTAATAATTAACATGTAATGCATGACGTTATTTATGAGATGGGTTTTT
ATGATTAGAGTCCCGCAATTATACATTTAATACGCGATAGAAAACAAAATATAGCGCGCAAACTAGGATA
AATTATCGCGCGCGGTGTCATCTATGTTACTAGATCGGGAATTGCCAAGCTAATTCTTGAAGACGAAAGG
GCCTCGTGATACGCCTATTTTTATAGGTTAATGTCATGATAATAATGGTTTCTTAGACGTCAGGTGGCAC
TTTTCGGGGAAATGTGCGCGGAACCCCTATTTGTTTATTTTTCTAAATACATTCAAATATGTATCCGCTC
ATGAGACAATAACCCTGATAAATGCTTCAATAATGGGACCGACTCGCGCTGTCAGGAGCTCAATGGTAAC
TTTACTCTTTATTTAACCATACATTTTTTTTTATTTTTTTCACTTTGTTCTTCATCCACTATTGTTCTTT
GTTCATCTTGAACAAAAGCTCCCTCCTTCTTTGTTCTTCATCCACCATTGTTCTTCATCAATCATTTCGC
TGTCAGGAGACTAGAGCCAAGCTGATCTCCTTTGCCCCGGAGATCACCATGGACGACTTTCTCTATCTCT
ACGATCTAGGAAGAAAGTTCGACGGAGAAGGTGACGATACCATGTTCACCACCGATAATGAGAAGATTAG
CCTCTTCAATTTCAGAAAGAATGCTGACCCACAGATGGTTAGAGAGGCCTACGCGGCAGGTCTGATCAAG
ACGATCTACCCGAGTAATAATCTCCAGGAGATCAAATACCTTCCCAAGAAGGTTAAAGATGCAGTCAAAA
GATTCAGGACTAACTGCATCAAGAACACAGAGAAAGATATATTTCTCAAGATCAGAAGTACTATTCCAGT
ATGGACGATTCAAGGCTTGCTTCATAAACCAAGGCAAGTAATAGAGATTGGAGTCTCTAAGAAAGTAGTT
CCTACTGAATCAAAGGCCATGGAGTCAAAAATTCAGATCGAGGATCTAACAGAACTCGCCGTGAAGACTG
GCGAACAGTTCATACAGAGTCTTTTACGACTCAATGACAAGAAGAAAATCTTCGTCAACATGGTGGAGCA
CGACACTCTCGTCTACTCCAAGAATATCAAAGATACAGTCTCAGAAGACCAAAGGGCTATTGAGACTTTT
CAACAAAGGGTAATATCGGGAAACCTCCTCGGATTCCATTGCCCAGCTATCTGTCACTTCATCAAAAGGA
CAGTAGAAAAGGAAGGTGGCACCTACAAATGCCATCATTGCGATAAAGGAAAGGCTATCGTTCAAGATGC
CCCTGCCGACAGTGGTCCCAAAGATGGACCCCCACCCACGAGGAGCATCGTGGAAAAAGAAGACGTTCCA
ACCACGTCTTCAAAGCAAGTGGATTGATGTGATATCTCCACTGACGTAAGGGATGACGCACAATCCCACT
ATCCTTCGCAAGACCCTTCCTCTATATAAGGAAGTTCATTTCATTTGGAGAGGACTCCGGTATTTTTACA
ACAATTACCACAACAAAACAAACAACAAACAACATTACAATTTACTATTCTAGTCGAAATGGTGAGCAAG
GGCGAGGAGCTGTTCACCGGGGTGGTGCCCATCCTGGTCGAGCTGGACGGCGACGTAAACGGCCACAAGT
TCAGCGTGTCCGGCGAGGGCGAGGGCGATGCCACCTACGGCAAGCTGACCCTGAAGTTCATCTGCACCAC
CGGCAAGCTGCCCGTGCCCTGGCCCACCCTCGTGACCACCCTGACCTACGGCGTGCAGTGCTTCAGCCGC
TACCCCGACCACATGAAGCAGCACGACTTCTTCAAGTCCGCCATGCCCGAAGGCTACGTCCAGGAGCGCA
CCATCTTCTTCAAGGACGACGGCAACTACAAGACCCGCGCCGAGGTGAAGTTCGAGGGCGACACCCTGGT
GAACCGCATCGAGCTGAAGGGCATCGACTTCAAGGAGGACGGCAACATCCTGGGGCACAAGCTGGAGTAC
AACTACAACAGCCACAACGTCTATATCATGGCCGACAAGCAGAAGAACGGCATCAAGGTGAACTTCAAGA
TCCGCCACAACATCGAGGACGGCAGCGTGCAGCTCGCCGACCACTACCAGCAGAACACCCCCATCGGCGA
CGGCCCCGTGCTGCTGCCCGACAACCACTACCTGAGCACCCAGTCCGCCCTGAGCAAAGACCCCAACGAG
AAGCGCGATCACATGGTCCTGCTGGAGTTCGTGACCGCCGCCGGGATCACTCTCGGCATGGACGAGCTGT
ACAAGGACGAGCTGTAAGCTTGGAATGGATCTTCGATCCCGATCGTTCAAACATTTGGCAATAAAGTTTC
TTAAGATTGAATCCTGTTGCCGGTCTTGCGACGATTATCATATAATTTCTGTTGAATTACGTTAAGCATG
TAATAATTAACATGTAATGCATGACGTTATTTATGAGATGGGTTTTTATGATTAGAGTCCCGCAATTATA
CATTTAATACGCGATAGAAAACAAAATATAGCGCGCAAACTAGGATAAATTATCGCGCGCGGTGTCATCT
ATGTTACTAGATCGGGAATTGCCAAGCTAATTCTTGAAGACGAAAGGGCCTCGTGATACGCCTATTTTTA
TAGGTTAATGTCATGATAATAATGGTTTCTTAGACGTCAGGTGGCACTTTTCGGGGAAATGTGCGCGGAA
CCCCTATTTGTTTATTTTTCTAAATACATTCAAATATGTATCCGCTCATGAGACAATAACCCTGATAAAT
GCTTCAATAATGGGACCGACTCGCGCTGTCATGAGACCGGATCCTGACAGGATATATTGGCGGGTAAACC
TAAGAGAAAAGAGCGTTTATTAGAATAATCGGATATTTAAAAGGGCGTGAAAAGGTTTATCCGTTCGTCC
ATTTGTATGTGCATGCCAACCACAGGGTTCCCCTCGGGATCAAAGTACTTTGATCCAACCCCTCCGCTGC
TATAGTGCAGTCGGCTTCTGACGTTCAGTGCAGCCGTCATCTGAAAACGACATGTCGCACAAGTCCTAAG
TTACGCGACAGGCTGCCGCCCTGCCCTTTTCCTGGCGTTTTCTTGTCGCGTGTTTTAGTCGCATAAAGTA
GAATACTTGCGACTAGAACCGGAGACATTACGCCATGAACAAGAGCGCCGCCGCTGGCCTGCTGGGCTAT
GCCCGCGTCAGCACCGACGACCAGGACTTGACCAACCAACGGGCCGAACTGCACGCGGCCGGCTGCACCA
AGCTGTTTTCCGAGAAGATCACCGGCACCAGGCGCGACCGCCCGGAGCTGGCCAGGATGCTTGACCACCT
ACGCCCTGGCGACGTTGTGACAGTGACCAGGCTAGACCGCCTGGCCCGCAGCACCCGCGACCTACTGGAC
ATTGCCGAGCGCATCCAGGAGGCCGGCGCGGGCCTGCGTAGCCTGGCAGAGCCGTGGGCCGACACCACCA
CGCCGGCCGGCCGCATGGTGTTGACCGTGTTCGCCGGCATTGCCGAGTTCGAGCGTTCCCTAATCATCGA
CCGCACCCGGAGCGGGCGCGAGGCCGCCAAGGCCCGAGGCGTGAAGTTTGGCCCCCGCCCTACCCTCACC
CCGGCACAGATCGCGCACGCCCGCGAGCTGATCGACCAGGAAGGCCGCACCGTGAAAGAGGCGGCTGCAC
TGCTTGGCGTGCATCGCTCGACCCTGTACCGCGCACTTGAGCGCAGCGAGGAAGTGACGCCCACCGAGGC
CAGGCGGCGCGGTGCCTTCCGTGAGGACGCATTGACCGAGGCCGACGCCCTGGCGGCCGCCGAGAATGAA
CGCCAAGAGGAACAAGCATGAAACCGCACCAGGACGGCCAGGACGAACCGTTTTTCATTACCGAAGAGAT
CGAGGCGGAGATGATCGCGGCCGGGTACGTGTTCGAGCCGCCCGCGCACCTCTCAACCGTGCGGCTGCAT
GAAATCCTGGCCGGTTTGTCTGATGCCAAGCTGGCGGCCTGGCCGGCCAGCTTGGCCGCTGAAGAAACCG
AGCGCCGCCGTCTAAAAAGGTGATGTGTATTTGAGTAAAACAGCTTGCGTCATGCGGTCGCTGCGTATAT
GATGCGATGAGTAAATAAACAAATACGCAAGGGGAACGCATGAAGGTTATCGCTGTACTTAACCAGAAAG
GCGGGTCAGGCAAGACGACCATCGCAACCCATCTAGCCCGCGCCCTGCAACTCGCCGGGGCCGATGTTCT
GTTAGTCGATTCCGATCCCCAGGGCAGTGCCCGCGATTGGGCGGCCGTGCGGGAAGATCAACCGCTAACC
GTTGTCGGCATCGACCGCCCGACGATTGACCGCGACGTGAAGGCCATCGGCCGGCGCGACTTCGTAGTGA
TCGACGGAGCGCCCCAGGCGGCGGACTTGGCTGTGTCCGCGATCAAGGCAGCCGACTTCGTGCTGATTCC
GGTGCAGCCAAGCCCTTACGACATATGGGCCACCGCCGACCTGGTGGAGCTGGTTAAGCAGCGCATTGAG
GTCACGGATGGAAGGCTACAAGCGGCCTTTGTCGTGTCGCGGGCGATCAAAGGCACGCGCATCGGCGGTG
AGGTTGCCGAGGCGCTGGCCGGGTACGAGCTGCCCATTCTTGAGTCCCGTATCACGCAGCGCGTGAGCTA
CCCAGGCACTGCCGCCGCCGGCACAACCGTTCTTGAATCAGAACCCGAGGGCGACGCTGCCCGCGAGGTC
CAGGCGCTGGCCGCTGAAATTAAATCAAAACTCATTTGAGTTAATGAGGTAAAGAGAAAATGAGCAAAAG
CACAAACACGCTAAGTGCCGGCCGTCCGAGCGCACGCAGCAGCAAGGCTGCAACGTTGGCCAGCCTGGCA
GACACGCCAGCCATGAAGCGGGTCAACTTTCAGTTGCCGGCGGAGGATCACACCAAGCTGAAGATGTACG
CGGTACGCCAAGGCAAGACCATTACCGAGCTGCTATCTGAATACATCGCGCAGCTACCAGAGTAAATGAG
CAAATGAATAAATGAGTAGATGAATTTTAGCGGCTAAAGGAGGCGGCATGGAAAATCAAGAACAACCAGG
CACCGACGCCGTGGAATGCCCCATGTGTGGAGGAACGGGCGGTTGGCCAGGCGTAAGCGGCTGGGTTGCC
TGCCGGCCCTGCAATGGCACTGGAACCCCCAAGCCCGAGGAATCGGCGTGAGCGGTCGCAAACCATCCGG
CCCGGTACAAATCGGCGCGGCGCTGGGTGATGACCTGGTGGAGAAGTTGAAGGCCGCGCAGGCCGCCCAG
CGGCAACGCATCGAGGCAGAAGCACGCCCCGGTGAATCGTGGCAAGCGGCCGCTGATCGAATCCGCAAAG
AATCCCGGCAACCGCCGGCAGCCGGTGCGCCGTCGATTAGGAAGCCGCCCAAGGGCGACGAGCAACCAGA
TTTTTTCGTTCCGATGCTCTATGACGTGGGCACCCGCGATAGTCGCAGCATCATGGACGTGGCCGTTTTC
CGTCTGTCGAAGCGTGACCGACGAGCTGGCGAGGTGATCCGCTACGAGCTTCCAGACGGGCACGTAGAGG
TTTCCGCAGGGCCGGCCGGCATGGCCAGTGTGTGGGATTACGACCTGGTACTGATGGCGGTTTCCCATCT
AACCGAATCCATGAACCGATACCGGGAAGGGAAGGGAGACAAGCCCGGCCGCGTGTTCCGTCCACACGTT
GCGGACGTACTCAAGTTCTGCCGGCGAGCCGATGGCGGAAAGCAGAAAGACGACCTGGTAGAAACCTGCA
TTCGGTTAAACACCACGCACGTTGCCATGCAGCGTACGAAGAAGGCCAAGAACGGCCGCCTGGTGACGGT
ATCCGAGGGTGAAGCCTTGATTAGCCGCTACAAGATCGTAAAGAGCGAAACCGGGCGGCCGGAGTACATC
GAGATCGAGCTAGCTGATTGGATGTACCGCGAGATCACAGAAGGCAAGAACCCGGACGTGCTGACGGTTC
ACCCCGATTACTTTTTGATCGATCCCGGCATCGGCCGTTTTCTCTACCGCCTGGCACGCCGCGCCGCAGG
CAAGGCAGAAGCCAGATGGTTGTTCAAGACGATCTACGAACGCAGTGGCAGCGCCGGAGAGTTCAAGAAG
TTCTGTTTCACCGTGCGCAAGCTGATCGGGTCAAATGACCTGCCGGAGTACGATTTGAAGGAGGAGGCGG
GGCAGGCTGGCCCGATCCTAGTCATGCGCTACCGCAACCTGATCGAGGGCGAAGCATCCGCCGGTTCCTA
ATGTACGGAGCAGATGCTAGGGCAAATTGCCCTAGCAGGGGAAAAAGGTCGAAAAGGACTCTTTCCTGTG
GATAGCACGTACATTGGGAACCCAAAGCCGTACATTGGGAACCGGAACCCGTACATTGGGAACCCAAAGC
CGTACATTGGGAACCGGTCACACATGTAAGTGACTGATATAAAAGAGAAAAAAGGCGATTTTTCCGCCTA
AAACTCTTTAAAACTTATTAAAACTCTTAAAACCCGCCTGGCCTGTGCATAACTGTCTGGCCAGCGCACA
GCCGAAGAGCTGCAAAAAGCGCCTACCCTTCGGTCGCTGCGCTCCCTACGCCCCGCCGCTTCGCGTCGGC
CTATCGCGGCCGCTGGCCGCTCAAAAATGGCTGGCCTACGGCCAGGCAATCTACCAGGGCGCGGACAAGC
CGCGCCGTCGCCACTCGACCGCCGGCGCCCACATCAAGGCACCCTGCCTCGCGCGTTTCGGTGATGACGG
TGAAAACCTCTGACACATGCAGCTCCCGGTGACGGTCACAGCTTGTCTGTAAGCGGATGCCGGGAGCAGA
CAAGCCCGTCAGGGCGCGTCAGCGGGTGTTGGCGGGTGTCGGGGCGCAGCCATGACCCAGTCACGTAGCG
ATAGCGGAGTGTATACTGGCTTAACTATGCGGCATCAGAGCAGATTGTACTGAGAGTGCACCATATGCGG
TGTGAAATACCGCACAGATGCGTAAGGAGAAAATACCGCATCAGGCGCTCTTCCGCTTCCTCGCTCACTG
ACTCGCTGCGCTCGGTCGTTCGGCTGCGGCGAGCGGTATCAGCTCACTCAAAGGCGGTAATACGGTTATC
CACAGAATCAGGGGATAACGCAGGAAAGAACATGTGAGCAAAAGGCCAGCAAAAGGCCAGGAACCGTAAA
AAGGCCGCGTTGCTGGCGTTTTTCCATAGGCTCCGCCCCCCTGACGAGCATCACAAAAATCGACGCTCAA
GTCAGAGGTGGCGAAACCCGACAGGACTATAAAGATACCAGGCGTTTCCCCCTGGAAGCTCCCTCGTGCG
CTCTCCTGTTCCGACCCTGCCGCTTACCGGATACCTGTCCGCCTTTCTCCCTTCGGGAAGCGTGGCGCTT
TCTCATAGCTCACGCTGTAGGTATCTCAGTTCGGTGTAGGTCGTTCGCTCCAAGCTGGGCTGTGTGCACG
AACCCCCCGTTCAGCCCGACCGCTGCGCCTTATCCGGTAACTATCGTCTTGAGTCCAACCCGGTAAGACA
CGACTTATCGCCACTGGCAGCAGCCACTGGTAACAGGATTAGCAGAGCGAGGTATGTAGGCGGTGCTACA
GAGTTCTTGAAGTGGTGGCCTAACTACGGCTACACTAGAAGGACAGTATTTGGTATCTGCGCTCTGCTGA
AGCCAGTTACCTTCGGAAAAAGAGTTGGTAGCTCTTGATCCGGCAAACAAACCACCGCTGGTAGCGGTGG
TTTTTTTGTTTGCAAGCAGCAGATTACGCGCAGAAAAAAAGGATCTCAAGAAGATCCTTTGATCTTTTCT
ACGGGGTCTGACGCTCAGTGGAACGAAAACTCACGTTAAGGGATTTTGGTCATGCATTCTAGGTGATTAT
TTGCCGACTACCTTGGTGATCTCGCCTTTCACGTAGTGGACAAATTCTTCCAACTGATCTGCGCGCGAGG
CCAAGCGATCTTCTTCTTGTCCAAGATAAGCCTGTCTAGCTTCAAGTATGACGGGCTGATACTGGGCCGG
CAGGCGCTCCATTGCCCAGTCGGCAGCGACATCCTTCGGCGCGATTTTGCCGGTTACTGCGCTGTACCAA
ATGCGGGACAACGTAAGCACTACATTTCGCTCATCACCAGCCCAGTCGGGCGGCGAGTTCCATAGCGTTA
AGGTTTCATTTAGCGCCTCAAATAGATCCTGTTCAGGAACCGGATCAAAGAGTTCCTCCGCCGCTGGACC
TACCAAGGCAACGCTATGTTCTCTTGCTTTTGTCAGCAAGATAGCCAGATCAATGTCGATCGTGGCTGGC
TCGAAGATACCTGCAAGAATGTCATTGCGCTGCCATTCTCCAAATTGCAGTTCGCGCTTAGCTGGATAAC
GCCACGGAATGATGTCGTCGTGCACAACAATGGTGACTTCTACAGCGCGGAGAATCTCGCTCTCTCCAGG
GGAAGCCGAAGTTTCCAAAAGGTCGTTGATCAAAGCTCGCCGCGTTGTTTCATCAAGCCTTACGGTCACC
GTAACCAGCAAATCAATATCACTGTGTGGCTTCAGGCCGCCATCCACTGCGGAGCCGTACAAATGTACGG
CCAGCAACGTCGGTTCGAGATGGCGCTCGATGACGCCAACTACCTCTGATAGTTGAGTCGATACTTCGGC
GATCACCGCTTCCCTCATAATGTTTAACTTTGTTTTAGGGCGACTGCCCTGCTGCGTAACATCGTTGCTG
CTCCATAACATCAAACATCGACCCACGGCGTAACGCGCTTGCTGCTTGGATGCCCGAGGCATAGACTGTA
CCCCAAAAAAACAGTCATAACAAGCCATGAAAACCGCCACTGCGCCGTTACCACCGCTGCGTTCGGTCAA
GGTTCTGGACCAGTTGCGTGAGCGCATACGCTACTTGCATTACAGCTTACGAACCGAACAGGCTTATGTC
CACTGGGTTCGTGCCTTCATCCGTTTCCACGGTGTGCGTCACCCGGCAACCTTGGGTAGCAGCGAAGTCG
AGGCATTTCTGTCCTGGCTGGAACAGAACTTATTATTTCCTTCCTCTTTTCTACAGTATTTAAAGATACC
CCAAGAAGCTAATTATAACAAGACGAACTCCAATTCACTGTTCCTTGCATTCTAAAACCTTAAATACCAG
AAAACAGCTTTTTCAAAGTTGTTTTCAAAGTTGGCGTATAACATAGTATCGACGGAGCCGATTTTGAAAC
CGCGGTGATCACAGGCAGCAACGCTCTGTCATCGTTACAATCAACATGCTACCCTCCGCGAGATCATCCG
TGTTTCAAACCCGGCAGCTTAGTTGCCGTTCTTCCGAATAGCATCGGTAACATGAGCAAAGTCTGCCGCC
TTACAACGGCTCTCCCGCTGACGCCGTCCCGGACTGATGGGCTGCCTGTATCGAGTGGTGATTTTGTGCC
GAGCTGCCGGTCGGGGAGCTGTTGGCTGGCTGGTGGCAGGATATATTGTGGTGTAAACATAACGGATCCG
GTCTCA
Features (pLannotate 1.2.2; 23 found; start..end, strand, type, name):
    616..960     +  promoter       CaMV 35S promoter: strong constitutive promoter from cauliflower mosaic virus
    913..959     +  promoter       minimal CaMV 35S promoter: minimal 35S promoter from cauliflower mosaic virus
    992..1017    +  misc_feature   TMV Ω (fragment): translational enhancer from the tobacco mosaic virus 5'-leader sequence (Gallie et al., 1988)
   6154..6406    +  terminator     NOS terminator: nopaline synthase terminator and poly(A) signal
   6527..6614    +  promoter       AmpR promoter (fragment): bla
   7411..7755    +  promoter       CaMV 35S promoter: strong constitutive promoter from cauliflower mosaic virus
   7708..7754    +  promoter       minimal CaMV 35S promoter: minimal 35S promoter from cauliflower mosaic virus
   7787..7812    +  misc_feature   TMV Ω (fragment): translational enhancer from the tobacco mosaic virus 5'-leader sequence (Gallie et al., 1988)
   7829..8545    +  CDS            EGFP: EGFP is a basic (constitutively fluorescent) green fluorescent protein published in 1996, derived from Aequorea victoria. It is reported to be a rapidly-maturing weak dimer with moderate acid sensitivity.
   8581..8833    +  terminator     NOS terminator: nopaline synthase terminator and poly(A) signal
   8954..9041    +  promoter       AmpR promoter (fragment): bla
   9075..9099    +  misc_feature   RB T-DNA repeat: right border repeat from nopaline C58 T-DNA
   9439..9840    +  CDS            Y4CG_SINFN (fragment): Protein inferred from homology: Swiss-Prot protein existence level 3. From Sinorhizobium fredii (strain NBRC 101917 / NGR234).
  10400..11029   +  CDS            pVS1 StaA: stability protein from the Pseudomonas plasmid pVS1 (Heeb et al., 2000)
  11458..12531   +  CDS            pVS1 RepA: replication protein from the Pseudomonas plasmid pVS1 (Heeb et al., 2000)
  12597..12791   +  rep_origin     pVS1 oriV: origin of replication for the Pseudomonas plasmid pVS1 (Heeb et al., 2000)
  12994..13033   +  CDS            rop (fragment): Rop protein, which maintains plasmids at low copy number; rop
  13135..13275   +  misc_feature   bom: basis of mobility region from pBR322
  13461..14049   -  rep_origin     ori: high-copy-number ColE1/pMB1/pBR322/pUC origin of replication
  14140..14928   -  CDS            aadA: S3AD_ECOLX - Experimental evidence at protein level: Swiss-Prot protein existence level 1. Mediates bacterial resistance to the antibiotics streptomycin and spectinomycin. From Escherichia coli.
  14935..14991   -  CDS            GmR (fragment): gentamycin acetyltransferase; aacC1; confers resistance to gentamycin
  15167..15190   -  promoter       Pc promoter (fragment): intI1 (promoter lies within the coding sequence); class 1 integron promoter
  15714..15738   +  misc_feature   LB T-DNA repeat: left border repeat from nopaline C58 T-DNA
