[The description below was written by a language model from this plasmid's Addgene catalogue record and pLannotate feature annotations shown in this document.]
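Description:
GB4808 is a GoldenBraid multigene module built in the pDGB3_omega1 backbone, a plant binary vector derived from pCambia1302 and classed as a synthetic biology vector. It carries two replication systems: a high-copy ColE1/pUC-type origin (with the pBR322 bom region) for propagation in E. coli, and the pVS1 oriV with its RepA and StaA genes, which supports stable maintenance in Agrobacterium. Selection in bacteria is by spectinomycin, conferred by aadA. Left and right T-DNA border repeats from the nopaline C58 Ti plasmid flank the payload, so the cassettes can be transferred into plant cells by Agrobacterium.

According to the record, the insert combines three elements: the hispidin synthase (HISPS) gene of the bioluminescent fungus Neonothopanus nambi under the CaMV 35S promoter, and constitutively expressed EGFP and p19. Internal BsaI and BsmBI sites were removed for compatibility with GoldenBraid assembly, and the BsmBI sites used for cloning were destroyed. The feature table shows a 35S promoter with a TMV Ω leader fragment followed, about 5 kb downstream, by a NOS terminator; this unannotated stretch is consistent with the HISPS coding sequence, although the annotation does not name it. A second 35S/Ω unit drives EGFP and ends in another NOS terminator. No p19 coding sequence or its regulatory parts are annotated, and the "SF" in the insert name is not explained, so their positions cannot be confirmed from the table. p19 is commonly included as a viral silencing suppressor to boost transient expression, with EGFP available as a fluorescent reference. The associated work concerns an autonomous bioluminescence reporter system for plants, in which HISPS supplies one step of the fungal luciferin pathway.
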