Addgene plasmid #215274: GB4808
Purpose: Module for the expressino of the N. nambi HISPS gene under the P35S promoter and the constitutive expression of EGFP and p19.
Depositing lab: Diego Orzaez. Depositing organization: Instituto de Biologia Molecular y Celular de Plantas. Publication: A quantitative autonomous bioluminescence reporter system with a wide dynamic range for Plant Synthetic Biology. Calvache C, Vazquez-Vilar M, Moreno-Gimenez E, Orzaez D. Plant Biotechnol J. 2024 Jan;22(1):37-47. doi: 10.1111/pbi.14146. Epub 2023 Oct 26. PubMed 37882352.
Backbone
  Vector backbone: pDGB3_omega1
  Backbone manufacturer: self-made; derived from pCambia1302 generated at the Cambia Institute
  Vector type: Synthetic Biology
Growth in bacteria
  Bacterial resistance: Spectinomycin, 50 μg/mL
  Growth temperature: 37°C
  Growth strain: DH5alpha
  Copy number: High Copy
Gene/Insert
  Gene/Insert name: P35S:HISPS-SF-EGFP-p19
  Species: Synthetic
  Mutation: BsaI and BsmBI sites removed
  Cloning method: Restriction Enzyme; 5′ cloning site BsmBI (destroyed during cloning); 3′ cloning site BsmBI (destroyed during cloning)
Terms and licenses: Academic/Nonprofit Terms; Industry Terms: Not Available to Industry
How to cite: GB4808 was a gift from Diego Orzaez (Addgene plasmid # 215274 ; http://n2t.net/addgene:215274 ; RRID:Addgene_215274)
